Features (pLannotate 1.2.2; 7 found; start..end, strand, type, name):
    194..782     -  rep_origin     ori: high-copy-number ColE1/pMB1/pBR322/pUC origin of replication
    946..1806    -  CDS            AmpR: β-lactamase; bla; confers resistance to ampicillin, carbenicillin, and related antibiotics
   1807..1911    -  promoter       AmpR promoter: bla
   2056..2823    -  mobile_element IS1: prokaryotic transposable element IS1
   3105..3224    +  LTR            3' LTR (ΔU3) (fragment): self-inactivating 3' long terminal repeat (LTR) from Moloney murine leukemia virus
   3225..3694    +  LTR            LTR: long terminal repeat from Moloney murine leukemia virus
   3760..11      -  CDS            lacI (fragment) (across the origin): lac repressor; lacI; The lac repressor binds to the lac operator to inhibit transcription in E. coli. This inhibition can be relieved by adding lactose or isopropyl-β-D-thiogalactopyranoside (IPTG).
>Addgene plasmid | pBMN mEGFP Sequencing Result | analyzer sequence | sequence record 385663
GTATTGGGCGCTCTTCCGCTTCCTCGCTCACTGACTCGCTGCGCTCGGTCGTTCGGCTGCGGCGAGCGGT
ATCAGCTCACTCAAAGGCGGTAATACGGTTATCCACAGAATCAGGGGATAACGCAGGAAAGAACATGTGA
GCAAAAGGCCAGCAAAAGGCCAGGAACCGTAAAAAGGCCGCGTTGCTGGCGTTTTTCCATAGGCTCCGCC
CCCCTGACGAGCATCACAAAAATCGACGCTCAAGTCAGAGGTGGCGAAACCCGACAGGACTATAAAGATA
CCAGGCGTTTCCCCCTGGAAGCTCCCTCGTGCGCTCTCCTGTTCCGACCCTGCCGCTTACCGGATACCTG
TCCGCCTTTCTCCCTTCGGGAAGCGTGGCGCTTTCTCATAGCTCACGCTGTAGGTATCTCAGTTCGGTGT
AGGTCGTTCGCTCCAAGCTGGGCTGTGTGCACGAACCCCCCGTTCAGCCCGACCGCTGCGCCTTATCCGG
TAACTATCGTCTTGAGTCCAACCCGGTAAGACACGACTTATCGCCACTGGCAGCAGCCACTGGTAACAGG
ATTAGCAGAGCGAGGTATGTAGGCGGTGCTACAGAGTTCTTGAAGTGGTGGCCTAACTACGGCTACACTA
GAAGAACAGTATTTGGTATCTGCGCTCTGCTGAAGCCAGTTACCTTCGGAAAAAGAGTTGGTAGCTCTTG
ATCCGGCAAACAAACCACCGCTGGTAGCGGTGGTTTTTTTGTTTGCAAGCAGCAGATTACGCGCAGAAAA
AAAGGATCTCAAGAAGATCCTTTGATCTTTTCTACGGGGTCTGACGCTCAGTGGAACGAAAACTCACGTT
AAGGGATTTTGGTCATGAGATTATCAAAAAGGATCTTCACCTAGATCCTTTTGCGGCCGGCCGCAAATCA
ATCTAAAGTATATATGAGTAAACTTGGTCTGACAGTTACCAATGCTTAATCAGTGAGGCACCTATCTCAG
CGATCTGTCTATTTCGTTCATCCATAGTTGCCTGACTCCCCGTCGTGTAGATAACTACGATACGGGAGGG
CTTACCATCTGGCCCCAGTGCTGCAATGATACCGCGAGACCCACGCTCACCGGCTCCAGATTTATCAGCA
ATAAACCAGCCAGCCGGAAGGGCCGAGCGCAGAAGTGGTCCTGCAACTTTATCCGCCTCCATCCAGTCTA
TTAATTGTTGCCGGGAAGCTAGAGTAAGTAGTTCGCCAGTTAATAGTTTGCGCAACGTTGTTGCCATTGC
TACAGGCATCGTGGTGTCACGCTCGTCGTTTGGTATGGCTTCATTCAGCTCCGGTTCCCAACGATCAAGG
CGAGTTACATGATCCCCCATGTTGTGCAAAAAAGCGGTTAGCTCCTTCGGTCCTCCGATCGTTGTCAGAA
GTAAGTTGGCCGCAGTGTTATCACTCATGGTTATGGCAGCACTGCATAATTCTCTTACTGTCATGCCATC
CGTAAGATGCTTTTCTGTGACTGGTGAGTACTCAACCAAGTCATTCTGAGAATAGTGTATGCGGCGACCG
AGTTGCTCTTGCCCGGCGTCAATACGGGATAATACCGCGCCACATAGCAGAACTTTAAAAGTGCTCATCA
TTGGAAAACGTTCTTCGGGGCGAAAACTCTCAAGGATCTTACCGCTGTTGAGATCCAGTTCGATGTAACC
CACTCGTGCACCCAACTGATCTTCAGCATCTTTTACTTTCACCAGCGTTTCTGGGTGAGCAAAAACAGGA
AGGCAAAATGCCGCAAAAAAGGGAATAAGGGCGACACGGAAATGTTGAATACTCATACTCTTCCTTTTTC
AATATTATTGAAGCATTTATCAGGGTTATTGTCTCATGAGCGGATACATATTTGAATGTATTTAGAAAAA
TAAACAAATAGGGGTTCCGCGCACATTTCCCCGAAAAGTGCCACCAGCTTTGCTCTTAGGAGTTTCCTAA
TACATCCCAAACTCAAATATATAAAGCATTTGACTTGTTCTATGCCCTAGGGGGCGGGGGGAAGCTAAGC
CAGCTTTTTTTAACATTTAAAATGTGGTAATGACTCCAACTTATTGATAGTGTTTTATGTTCAGATAATG
CCCGATGACTTTGTCATGCAGCTCCACCGATTTTGAGAACGACAGCGACTTCCGTCCCAGCCGTGCCAGG
TGCTGCCTCAGATTCAGGTTATGCCGCTCAATTCGCTGCGTATATCGCTTGCTGATTACGTGCAGCTTTC
CCTTCAGGCGGGATTCATACAGCGGCCAGCCATCCGTCATCCATATCACCACGTCAAAGGGTGACAGCAG
GCTCATAAGACGCCCCAGCGTCGCCATAGTGCGTTCACCGAATACGTGCGCAACAACCGTCTTCCGGAGA
CTGTCATACGCGTAAAACAGCCAGCGCTGGCGCGATTTAGCCCCGACATAGCCCCACTGTTCGTCCATTT
CCGCGCAGACGATGACGTCACTGCCCGGCTGTATGCGCGAGGTTACCGACTGCGGCCTGAGTTTTTTAAG
TGACGTAAAATCGTGTTGAGGCCAACGCCCATAATGCGGGCTGTTGCCCGGCATCCAACGCCATTCATGG
CCATATCAATGATTTTCTGGTGCGTACCGGGTTGAGAAGCGGTGTAAGTGAACTGCAGTTGCCATGTTTT
ACGGCAGTGAGAGCAGAGATAGCGCTGATGTCCGGCGGTGCTTTTGCCGTTACGCACCACCCCGTCAGTA
GCTGAACAGGAGGGACAGCTGATAGAAACAGAAGCCACTGGAGCACCTCAAAAACACCATCATACACTAA
ATCAGTAAGTTGGCAGCATCACCTTAAAATGTTAATTCCATTTTAAATGCACAGATGTTTTTATTTCATA
AGGGTTTCAATGTGCATGAATGCTGCAATATTCCTGTTACCAAAGCTAGTATAAATAAAAATAGATAAAC
GTGGAAATTACTTAGAGTTTCTGTCATTAACGTTTCCTTCCTCAGTTGACAACATAAATGCGCTGCTGAG
AAGCCAGTTTGCATCTGTCAGGATCAATTTCCCATTATGCCAGTCATATTAATTACTAGTCAATTAGTTG
ATTTTTATTTTTGACATATACATGTGAAAGACCCCACCTGTAGGTTTGGCAAGCTAGCTTAAGTAACGCC
ATTTTGCAAGGCATGGAAAAATACATAACTGAGAATAGAAAAGTTCAGATCAAGGTCAGGAACAGATGGA
ACAGCTGAATATGGGCCAAACAGGATATCTGTGGTAAGCAGTTCCTGCCCCGGCTCAGGGCCAAGAACAG
ATGGAACAGCTGAATATGGGCCAAACAGGATATCTGTGGTAAGCAGTTCCTGCCCCGGCTCAGGGCCAAG
AACAGATGGTCCCCAGATGCGGTCCAGCCCTCAGCAGTTTCTAGAGAACCATCAGATGTTTCCAGGGTGC
CCCAAGGACCTGAAATGACCCTGTGCCTTATTTGAACTAACCAATCAGTTCGCTTCTCGCTTCTGTTCGC
GCGCTTCTGCTCCCCGAGCTCAATAAAAGAGCCCACAACCCCTCACTCGGGGCGCCAGTCCTCCGATTGA
CTGAGTCGCCCGGGTACCCGTGTATCCAATAAACCCTCTTGCAGTTGCATCCGACTTGTGGTCTCGCTGT
TCCTTGGGAGGGTCTCCTCTGAGTGATTGACTACCCGTCAGCGGGGGTCTTTCACATGCAGCATGTATCA
AAATTAATTTGGTTTTTTTTCTTAAGTATTTACATTAAATGGCCATAGTTGCATTAATGAATCGGCCAAC
GCGCGGGGAGAGGCGGTTTGC
